Addgene plasmid #142156: TFORF2749
Purpose: Lentiviral vector for overexpressing transcription factor ORFs with unique 24-bp barcodes. Barcodes facilitate identification of transcription factors in pooled screens.
Depositing lab: Feng Zhang. Depositing organization: Broad Institute. Publication: A transcription factor atlas of directed differentiation. Joung J, Ma S, Tay T, Geiger-Schuller KR, Kirchgatterer PC, Verdine VK, Guo B, Arias-Garcia MA, Allen WE, Singh A, Kuksenko O, Abudayyeh OO, Gootenberg JS, Fu Z, Macrae RK, Buenrostro JD, Regev A, Zhang F. Cell. 2023 Jan 5;186(1):209-229.e26. doi: 10.1016/j.cell.2022.11.026. PubMed 36608654.
Backbone
  Vector backbone: pLX_TRC317
  Backbone manufacturer: Broad Institute Genetic Perturbation Platform
  Backbone size w/o insert (bp): 8264
  Vector type: Mammalian Expression, Lentiviral
  Selectable markers: Puromycin
Growth in bacteria
  Bacterial resistance: Ampicillin, 100 μg/mL
  Growth temperature: 37°C
  Growth strain: NEB Stable
  Copy number: High Copy
Gene/Insert
  Gene/Insert name: NKX6-3
  Species: H. sapiens (human)
  Insert size (bp): 509
  Entrez Gene: NKX6-3 (a.k.a. NKX6.3)
  Promoter: EF1a
  Cloning method: Unknown
  Sequencing primers: 5′ GGGTGGAGACTGAAGTTAGGCCAG; 3′ CACATAGCGTAAAAGGAGCAACATAG
Terms and licenses: Academic/Nonprofit Terms; Industry Terms: Not Available to Industry
Depositor comments: NM_152568,ENST00000524115 . The transcription factor ORF portion of this plasmid was synthesized by Genewiz. Please test multiple small colonies in case of plasmid recombination. To make this collection available in a timely manner, a portion of this collection was not fully sequenced by Addgene. If an Addgene verified full plasmid sequence is not available, please contact us prior to placing an order to request the full sequence.
How to cite: TFORF2749 was a gift from Feng Zhang (Addgene plasmid # 142156 ; http://n2t.net/addgene:142156 ; RRID:Addgene_142156)
