[The description below was written by a language model from this plasmid's Addgene catalogue record and pLannotate feature annotations shown in this document.]
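Description:
TFORF2749 is a third-generation-style, self-inactivating lentiviral expression plasmid built on the pLX_TRC317 backbone. It belongs to a barcoded library of transcription factor open reading frames and carries human NKX6-3, a putative homeobox transcription factor thought to be involved in patterning of the central nervous system and pancreas. In bacteria it is maintained by a high-copy ColE1/pUC-type origin and selected with ampicillin through the β-lactamase gene. An f1 origin and remnants of a lac/T7/T3 cloning region are also present in the backbone. The depositor warns that recombination can occur, which is common for LTR-containing plasmids.

The viral genome is transcribed from an RSV promoter fused to a truncated HIV-1 5' LTR. This is followed by the Ψ packaging signal with a gag fragment, the RRE for Rev-dependent nuclear export, and a cPPT/CTS element. The genome ends in a ΔU3 3' LTR, so the integrated provirus lacks LTR promoter activity, and an SV40 polyadenylation signal lies downstream. Inside the provirus, an SV40 early promoter drives puromycin N-acetyltransferase for selection of transduced mammalian cells. A separate EF-1α promoter drives the NKX6-3 ORF, with a WPRE downstream to enhance transcript stability and expression.

The catalogue lists a 509 bp insert, whereas the annotation matches only part of this region to NKX6-3, which may reflect the particular isoform used. The 24-bp barcode is not annotated, and the record does not give its position. The short U6 promoter fragment called just after the ORF may be a residual or primer-site sequence rather than a functional promoter. The construct is intended for overexpression of NKX6-3, individually or in pooled screens, where the barcode identifies which factor each cell received, as in directed-differentiation studies.
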