Features (pLannotate 1.2.2; 31 found; start..end, strand, type, name):
      5..231     +  promoter       RSV promoter: Rous sarcoma virus enhancer/promoter
    232..412     +  LTR            5' LTR (truncated): truncated 5' long terminal repeat (LTR) from HIV-1
    459..584     +  misc_feature   HIV-1 Ψ: packaging signal of human immunodeficiency virus type 1
    568..931     +  CDS            HIV-1 gag (fragment): gag protein from human immunodeficiency virus 1; gag
   1077..1310    +  misc_feature   RRE: The Rev response element (RRE) of HIV-1 allows for Rev-dependent mRNA export from the nucleus to the cytoplasm.
   1687..1713    +  CDS            Rev (fragment): human immunodeficiency virus 1 (HIV-1) Rev protein; rev; enhances nuclear export of unspliced and incompletely spliced viral mRNAs
   1720..1743    +  promoter       SV40 promoter (fragment): SV40 early promoter
   1744..1815    +  promoter       SV40 promoter (fragment): SV40 enhancer and early promoter
   1839..1974    +  rep_origin     SV40 ori: SV40 origin of replication
   2020..2616    +  CDS            PuroR (fragment): puromycin N-acetyltransferase; pac from Streptomyces; confers resistance to puromycin
   2665..2782    +  misc_feature   cPPT/CTS: central polypurine tract and central termination sequence of HIV-1
   2847..2913    +  CDS            small t antigen (fragment): SV40 (simian virus 40) small t antigen
   2920..4098    +  promoter       EF-1α promoter: strong constitutive promoter for human elongation factor EF-1α
   4277..4519    +  CDS            NKX6-3 (fragment): NKX63_HUMAN - Experimental evidence at transcript level: Swiss-Prot protein existence level 2. Putative transcription factor, which may be involved in patterning of central nervous system and pancreas. From Homo sapiens (Human).
   4535..4588    +  promoter       U6 promoter (fragment): RNA polymerase III promoter for human U6 snRNA
   4630..5218    +  misc_feature   WPRE: woodchuck hepatitis virus posttranscriptional regulatory element
   5269..5288    +  misc_feature   cPPT/CTS (fragment): central polypurine tract and central termination sequence of HIV-1
   5290..5523    +  LTR            3' LTR (ΔU3): self-inactivating 3' long terminal repeat (LTR) from HIV-1
   5601..5722    +  polyA_signal   SV40 poly(A) signal: SV40 polyadenylation signal
   5762..5897    +  rep_origin     SV40 ori: SV40 origin of replication
   5918..5936    -  promoter       T7 promoter: promoter for bacteriophage T7 RNA polymerase
   5944..6099    +  CDS            lacZα (fragment): LacZα fragment of β-galactosidase; lacZ fragment
   6104..6532    +  rep_origin     f1 ori (sequence partly withheld): f1 bacteriophage origin of replication; arrow indicates direction of (+) strand synthesis
   6585..6689    +  promoter       AmpR promoter: bla
   6690..7550    +  CDS            AmpR: β-lactamase; bla; confers resistance to ampicillin, carbenicillin, and related antibiotics
   7721..8309    +  rep_origin     ori: high-copy-number ColE1/pMB1/pBR322/pUC origin of replication
   8492..8584    +  CDS            lacI (fragment): lac repressor; lacI; The lac repressor binds to the lac operator to inhibit transcription in E. coli. This inhibition can be relieved by adding lactose or isopropyl-β-D-thiogalactopyranoside (IPTG).
   8597..8618    +  protein_bind   CAP binding site: CAP binding activates transcription in the presence of cAMP. E. coli catabolite activator protein
   8633..8663    +  promoter       lac promoter: promoter for the E. coli lac operon
   8671..8687    +  protein_bind   lac operator: The lac repressor binds to the lac operator to inhibit transcription in E. coli. This inhibition can be relieved by adding lactose or isopropyl-β-D-thiogalactopyranoside (IPTG). lac repressor encoded by lacI
   8732..8750    +  promoter       T3 promoter: promoter for bacteriophage T3 RNA polymerase
>Addgene plasmid #142156 | TFORF2749 | addgene full sequence | sequence record 397701 | Addgene NGS Result
TTAATGTAGTCTTATGCAATACTCTTGTAGTCTTGCAACATGGTAACGATGAGTTAGCAACATGCCTTAC
AAGGAGAGAAAAAGCACCGTGCATGCCGATTGGTGGAAGTAAGGTGGTACGATCGTGCCTTATTAGGAAG
GCAACAGACGGGTCTGACATGGATTGGACGAACCACTGAATTGCCGCATTGCAGAGATATTGTATTTAAG
TGCCTAGCTCGATACATAAACGGGTCTCTCTGGTTAGACCAGATCTGAGCCTGGGAGCTCTCTGGCTAAC
TAGGGAACCCACTGCTTAAGCCTCAATAAAGCTTGCCTTGAGTGCTTCAAGTAGTGTGTGCCCGTCTGTT
GTGTGACTCTGGTAACTAGAGATCCCTCAGACCCTTTTAGTCAGTGTGGAAAATCTCTAGCAGTGGCGCC
CGAACAGGGACTTGAAAGCGAAAGGGAAACCAGAGGAGCTCTCTCGACGCAGGACTCGGCTTGCTGAAGC
GCGCACGGCAAGAGGCGAGGGGCGGCGACTGGTGAGTACGCCAAAAATTTTGACTAGCGGAGGCTAGAAG
GAGAGAGATGGGTGCGAGAGCGTCAGTATTAAGCGGGGGAGAATTAGATCGCGATGGGAAAAAATTCGGT
TAAGGCCAGGGGGAAAGAAAAAATATAAATTAAAACATATAGTATGGGCAAGCAGGGAGCTAGAACGATT
CGCAGTTAATCCTGGCCTGTTAGAAACATCAGAAGGCTGTAGACAAATACTGGGACAGCTACAACCATCC
CTTCAGACAGGATCAGAAGAACTTAGATCATTATATAATACAGTAGCAACCCTCTATTGTGTGCATCAAA
GGATAGAGATAAAAGACACCAAGGAAGCTTTAGACAAGATAGAGGAAGAGCAAAACAAAAGTAAGACCAC
CGCACAGCAAGCGGCCGCTGATCTTCAGACCTGGAGGAGGAGATATGAGGGACAATTGGAGAAGTGAATT
ATATAAATATAAAGTAGTAAAAATTGAACCATTAGGAGTAGCACCCACCAAGGCAAAGAGAAGAGTGGTG
CAGAGAGAAAAAAGAGCAGTGGGAATAGGAGCTTTGTTCCTTGGGTTCTTGGGAGCAGCAGGAAGCACTA
TGGGCGCAGCGTCAATGACGCTGACGGTACAGGCCAGACAATTATTGTCTGGTATAGTGCAGCAGCAGAA
CAATTTGCTGAGGGCTATTGAGGCGCAACAGCATCTGTTGCAACTCACAGTCTGGGGCATCAAGCAGCTC
CAGGCAAGAATCCTGGCTGTGGAAAGATACCTAAAGGATCAACAGCTCCTGGGGATTTGGGGTTGCTCTG
GAAAACTCATTTGCACCACTGCTGTGCCTTGGAATGCTAGTTGGAGTAATAAATCTCTGGAACAGATTTG
GAATCACACGACCTGGATGGAGTGGGACAGAGAAATTAACAATTACACAAGCTTAATACACTCCTTAATT
GAAGAATCGCAAAACCAGCAAGAAAAGAATGAACAAGAATTATTGGAATTAGATAAATGGGCAAGTTTGT
GGAATTGGTTTAACATAACAAATTGGCTGTGGTATATAAAATTATTCATAATGATAGTAGGAGGCTTGGT
AGGTTTAAGAATAGTTTTTGCTGTACTTTCTATAGTGAATAGAGTTAGGCAGGGATATTCACCATTATCG
TTTCAGACCCACCTCCCAACCCCGAGGGGACCCATGCATTGCATCTCAATTAGTCAGCAACCAGGTGTGG
AAAGTCCCCAGGCTCCCCAGCAGGCAGAAGTATGCAAAGCATGCGTCTCAATTAGTCAGCAACCATAGTC
CCGCCCCTAACTCCGCCCATCCCGCCCCTAACTCCGCCCAGTTCCGCCCATTCTCCGCCCCATGGCTGAC
TAATTTTTTTTATTTATGCAGAGGCCGAGGCCGCCTCGGCCTCTGAGCTATTCCAGAAGTAGTGAGGAGG
CTTTTTTGGAGGCCTAGGCTTTTGCAAAAAGCTTTCTAGAGGTACCACCGGAGCTTACCATGACCGAGTA
CAAGCCCACGGTGCGCCTCGCCACCCGCGACGACGTCCCCAGGGCCGTACGCACCCTCGCCGCCGCGTTC
GCCGACTACCCCGCCACGCGCCACACCGTCGATCCGGACCGCCACATCGAGCGGGTCACCGAGCTGCAAG
AACTCTTCCTCACGCGCGTCGGGCTCGACATCGGCAAGGTGTGGGTCGCGGACGACGGCGCCGCCGTGGC
GGTCTGGACCACGCCGGAGAGCGTCGAAGCGGGGGCGGTGTTCGCCGAGATCGGCCCGCGCATGGCCGAG
TTGAGCGGTTCCCGGCTGGCCGCGCAGCAACAGATGGAAGGCCTCCTGGCGCCGCACCGGCCCAAGGAGC
CCGCGTGGTTCCTGGCCACCGTCGGCGTCTCGCCCGACCACCAGGGCAAGGGTCTGGGCAGCGCCGTCGT
GCTCCCCGGAGTGGAGGCGGCCGAGCGCGCCGGGGTGCCCGCCTTCCTGGAGACCTCCGCGCCCCGCAAC
CTCCCCTTCTACGAGCGGCTCGGCTTCACCGTCACCGCCGACGTCGAGGTGCCCGAAGGACCGCGCACCT
GGTGCATGACCCGCAAGCCCGGTGCCAGTTAACGAATTCTAGATCTTGAGACAAATGGCAGTATTCATCC
ACAATTTTAAAAGAAAAGGGGGGATTGGGGGGTACAGTGCAGGGGAAAGAATAGTAGACATAATAGCAAC
AGACATACAAACTAAAGAATTACAAAAACAAATTACAAAAATTCAAAATTTTCGGGTTTATTACAGGGAC
AGCAGAGATCCACTTTGGCGCCGGCTCGAGGCCTGCAGGTGCAAAGATGGATAAAGTTTTAAACAGAGAG
GAATCTTTGCAGCTAATGGACCTTCTAGGTCTTGAAAGGAGTGGGAATTGGCTCCGGTGCCCGTCAGTGG
GCAGAGCGCACATCGCCCACAGTCCCCGAGAAGTTGGGGGGAGGGGTCGGCAATTGAACCGGTGCCTAGA
GAAGGTGGCGCGGGGTAAACTGGGAAAGTGATGTCGTGTACTGGCTCCGCCTTTTTCCCGAGGGTGGGGG
AGAACCGTATATAAGTGCAGTAGTCGCCGTGAACGTTCTTTTTCGCAACGGGTTTGCCGCCAGAACACAG
GTAAGTGCCGTGTGTGGTTCCCGCGGGCCTGGCCTCTTTACGGGTTATGGCCCTTGCGTGCCTTGAATTA
CTTCCACCTGGCTGCAGTACGTGATTCTTGATCCCGAGCTTCGGGTTGGAAGTGGGTGGGAGAGTTCGAG
GCCTTGCGCTTAAGGAGCCCCTTCGCCTCGTGCTTGAGTTGAGGCCTGGCCTGGGCGCTGGGGCCGCCGC
GTGCGAATCTGGTGGCACCTTCGCGCCTGTCTCGCTGCTTTCGATAAGTCTCTAGCCATTTAAAATTTTT
GATGACCTGCTGCGACGCTTTTTTTCTGGCAAGATAGTCTTGTAAATGCGGGCCAAGATCTGCACACTGG
TATTTCGGTTTTTGGGGCCGCGGGCGGCGACGGGGCCCGTGCGTCCCAGCGCACATGTTCGGCGAGGCGG
GGCCTGCGAGCGCGGCCACCGAGAATCGGACGGGGGTAGTCTCAAGCTGGCCGGCCTGCTCTGGTGCCTG
GCCTCGCGCCGCCGTGTATCGCCCCGCCCTGGGCGGCAAGGCTGGCCCGGTCGGCACCAGTTGCGTGAGC
GGAAAGATGGCCGCTTCCCGGCCCTGCTGCAGGGAGCTCAAAATGGAGGACGCGGCGCTCGGGAGAGCGG
GCGGGTGAGTCACCCACACAAAGGAAAAGGGCCTTTCCGTCCTCAGCCGTCGCTTCATGTGACTCCACGG
AGTACCGGGCGCCGTCCAGGCACCTCGATTAGTTCTCGAGCTTTTGGAGTACGTCGTCTTTAGGTTGGGG
GGAGGGGTTTTATGCGATGGAGTTTCCCCACACTGAGTGGGTGGAGACTGAAGTTAGGCCAGCTTGGCAC
TTGATGTAATTCTCCTTGGAATTTGCCCTTTTTGAGTTTGGATCTTGGTTCATTCTCAAGCCTCAGACAG
TGGTTCAAAGTTTTTTTCTTCCATTTCAGGTGTCGTGAGGCTAGCACCGCCACCATGCAGCAGGGGCAGC
TGGCACCTGGGTCTAGGCTTTGCTCAGGGCCCTGGGGCCTCCCCGAGCTCCAACCCGCTGCGCCCTCCTC
ATCAGCCGCTCAGCTGCCCTGGGGCGAGAGCTGGGGGGAAGAAGCAGACACTCCTGCATGTCTTTCTGCT
TCTGGGGTGTGGTTCCAGAACCGCAGGACCAAGTGGCGGAAGAAGAGCGCCCTGGAGCCCTCGTCCTCCA
CGCCCCGGGCCCCGGGCGGCGCGGGTGCAGGCGCAGGCGGGGACCGCGCACCCTCGGAGAACGAGGACGA
CGAGTACAACAAGCCGCTGGACCCCGACTCGGACGACGAGAAGATCCGCCTGCTGCTGCGCAAGCACCGC
GCCGCCTTCTCGGTGCTCAGCCTGGGAGCGCACAGCGTCTAGTAATGAACTAGTCCGTAACTTGAAAGTA
TTTCGATTTCTTGGCTTTATATATCTTGTGGAAAGGACGATTCTTCTCTATGAAGGGCATTCTAACGCGT
TAAGTCGACAATCAACCTCTGGATTACAAAATTTGTGAAAGATTGACTGGTATTCTTAACTATGTTGCTC
CTTTTACGCTATGTGGATACGCTGCTTTAATGCCTTTGTATCATGCTATTGCTTCCCGTATGGCTTTCAT
TTTCTCCTCCTTGTATAAATCCTGGTTGCTGTCTCTTTATGAGGAGTTGTGGCCCGTTGTCAGGCAACGT
GGCGTGGTGTGCACTGTGTTTGCTGACGCAACCCCCACTGGTTGGGGCATTGCCACCACCTGTCAGCTCC
TTTCCGGGACTTTCGCTTTCCCCCTCCCTATTGCCACGGCGGAACTCATCGCCGCCTGCCTTGCCCGCTG
CTGGACAGGGGCTCGGCTGTTGGGCACTGACAATTCCGTGGTGTTGTCGGGGAAATCATCGTCCTTTCCT
TGGCTGCTCGCCTGTGTTGCCACCTGGATTCTGCGCGGGACGTCCTTCTGCTACGTCCCTTCGGCCCTCA
ATCCAGCGGACCTTCCTTCCCGCGGCCTGCTGCCGGCTCTGCGGCCTCTTCCGCGTCTTCGCCTTCGCCC
TCAGACGAGTCGGATCTCCCTTTGGGCCGCCTCCCCGCGTCGACTTTAAGACCAATGACTTACAAGGCAG
CTGTAGATCTTAGCCACTTTTTAAAAGAAAAGGGGGGACTGGAAGGGCTAATTCACTCCCAACGAAGACA
AGATCTGCTTTTTGCTTGTACTGGGTCTCTCTGGTTAGACCAGATCTGAGCCTGGGAGCTCTCTGGCTAA
CTAGGGAACCCACTGCTTAAGCCTCAATAAAGCTTGCCTTGAGTGCTTCAAGTAGTGTGTGCCCGTCTGT
TGTGTGACTCTGGTAACTAGAGATCCCTCAGACCCTTTTAGTCAGTGTGGAAAATCTCTAGCAGTACGTA
TAGTAGTTCATGTCATCTTATTATTCAGTATTTATAACTTGCAAAGAAATGAATATCAGAGAGTGAGAGG
AACTTGTTTATTGCAGCTTATAATGGTTACAAATAAAGCAATAGCATCACAAATTTCACAAATAAAGCAT
TTTTTTCACTGCATTCTAGTTGTGGTTTGTCCAAACTCATCAATGTATCTTATCATGTCTGGCTCTAGCT
ATCCCGCCCCTAACTCCGCCCATCCCGCCCCTAACTCCGCCCAGTTCCGCCCATTCTCCGCCCCATGGCT
GACTAATTTTTTTTATTTATGCAGAGGCCGAGGCCGCCTCGGCCTCTGAGCTATTCCAGAAGTAGTGAGG
AGGCTTTTTTGGAGGCCTAGGGACGTACCCAATTCGCCCTATAGTGAGTCGTATTACGCGCGCTCACTGG
CCGTCGTTTTACAACGTCGTGACTGGGAAAACCCTGGCGTTACCCAACTTAATCGCCTTGCAGCACATCC
CCCTTTCGCCAGCTGGCGTAATAGCGAAGAGGCCCGCACCGATCGCCCTTCCCAACAGTTGCGCAGCCTG
AATGGCGAATGGG
[124 nt withheld, positions 6104-6227]
C
[91 nt withheld, positions 6229-6319]
A
[49 nt withheld, positions 6321-6369]
CCTTTGACGTTGGAGTCCACGTTCTTT
[37 nt withheld, positions 6397-6433]
ACCCTATCTCGGTCTATTCTTTTGATTTATAAGGGATTTTGCCGATTTCGGCCTATTGGTTAAAAAATGA
GCTGATTTAACAAAAATTTAACGCGAATTTTAACAAAATATTAACGCTTACAATTTAGGTGGCACTTTTC
GGGGAAATGTGCGCGGAACCCCTATTTGTTTATTTTTCTAAATACATTCAAATATGTATCCGCTCATGAG
ACAATAACCCTGATAAATGCTTCAATAATATTGAAAAAGGAAGAGTATGAGTATTCAACATTTCCGTGTC
GCCCTTATTCCCTTTTTTGCGGCATTTTGCCTTCCTGTTTTTGCTCACCCAGAAACGCTGGTGAAAGTAA
AAGATGCTGAAGATCAGTTGGGTGCACGAGTGGGTTACATCGAACTGGATCTCAACAGCGGTAAGATCCT
TGAGAGTTTTCGCCCCGAAGAACGTTTTCCAATGATGAGCACTTTTAAAGTTCTGCTATGTGGCGCGGTA
TTATCCCGTATTGACGCCGGGCAAGAGCAACTCGGTCGCCGCATACACTATTCTCAGAATGACTTGGTTG
AGTACTCACCAGTCACAGAAAAGCATCTTACGGATGGCATGACAGTAAGAGAATTATGCAGTGCTGCCAT
AACCATGAGTGATAACACTGCGGCCAACTTACTTCTGACAACGATCGGAGGACCGAAGGAGCTAACCGCT
TTTTTGCACAACATGGGGGATCATGTAACTCGCCTTGATCGTTGGGAACCGGAGCTGAATGAAGCCATAC
CAAACGACGAGCGTGACACCACGATGCCTGTAGCAATGGCAACAACGTTGCGCAAACTATTAACTGGCGA
ACTACTTACTCTAGCTTCCCGGCAACAATTAATAGACTGGATGGAGGCGGATAAAGTTGCAGGACCACTT
CTGCGCTCGGCCCTTCCGGCTGGCTGGTTTATTGCTGATAAATCTGGAGCCGGTGAGCGTGGGTCTCGCG
GTATCATTGCAGCACTGGGGCCAGATGGTAAGCCCTCCCGTATCGTAGTTATCTACACGACGGGGAGTCA
GGCAACTATGGATGAACGAAATAGACAGATCGCTGAGATAGGTGCCTCACTGATTAAGCATTGGTAACTG
TCAGACCAAGTTTACTCATATATACTTTAGATTGATTTAAAACTTCATTTTTAATTTAAAAGGATCTAGG
TGAAGATCCTTTTTGATAATCTCATGACCAAAATCCCTTAACGTGAGTTTTCGTTCCACTGAGCGTCAGA
CCCCGTAGAAAAGATCAAAGGATCTTCTTGAGATCCTTTTTTTCTGCGCGTAATCTGCTGCTTGCAAACA
AAAAAACCACCGCTACCAGCGGTGGTTTGTTTGCCGGATCAAGAGCTACCAACTCTTTTTCCGAAGGTAA
CTGGCTTCAGCAGAGCGCAGATACCAAATACTGTTCTTCTAGTGTAGCCGTAGTTAGGCCACCACTTCAA
GAACTCTGTAGCACCGCCTACATACCTCGCTCTGCTAATCCTGTTACCAGTGGCTGCTGCCAGTGGCGAT
AAGTCGTGTCTTACCGGGTTGGACTCAAGACGATAGTTACCGGATAAGGCGCAGCGGTCGGGCTGAACGG
GGGGTTCGTGCACACAGCCCAGCTTGGAGCGAACGACCTACACCGAACTGAGATACCTACAGCGTGAGCT
ATGAGAAAGCGCCACGCTTCCCGAAGGGAGAAAGGCGGACAGGTATCCGGTAAGCGGCAGGGTCGGAACA
GGAGAGCGCACGAGGGAGCTTCCAGGGGGAAACGCCTGGTATCTTTATAGTCCTGTCGGGTTTCGCCACC
TCTGACTTGAGCGTCGATTTTTGTGATGCTCGTCAGGGGGGCGGAGCCTATGGAAAAACGCCAGCAACGC
GGCCTTTTTACGGTTCCTGGCCTTTTGCTGGCCTTTTGCTCACATGTTCTTTCCTGCGTTATCCCCTGAT
TCTGTGGATAACCGTATTACCGCCTTTGAGTGAGCTGATACCGCTCGCCGCAGCCGAACGACCGAGCGCA
GCGAGTCAGTGAGCGAGGAAGCGGAAGAGCGCCCAATACGCAAACCGCCTCTCCCCGCGCGTTGGCCGAT
TCATTAATGCAGCTGGCACGACAGGTTTCCCGACTGGAAAGCGGGCAGTGAGCGCAACGCAATTAATGTG
AGTTAGCTCACTCATTAGGCACCCCAGGCTTTACACTTTATGCTTCCGGCTCGTATGTTGTGTGGAATTG
TGAGCGGATAACAATTTCACACAGGAAACAGCTATGACCATGATTACGCCAAGCGCGCAATTAACCCTCA
CTAAAGGGAACAAAAGCTGGAGCTGCAAGC
