>Addgene plasmid #142156 | TFORF2749 | depositor partial sequence | sequence record 278606 | Insert
ACCGCCACCATGCAGCAGGGGCAGCTGGCACCTGGGTCTAGGCTTTGCTCAGGGCCCTGGGGCCTCCCCG
AGCTCCAACCCGCTGCGCCCTCCTCATCAGCCGCTCAGCTGCCCTGGGGCGAGAGCTGGGGGGAAGAAGC
AGACACTCCTGCATGTCTTTCTGCTTCTGGGGTGTGGTTCCAGAACCGCAGGACCAAGTGGCGGAAGAAG
AGCGCCCTGGAGCCCTCGTCCTCCACGCCCCGGGCCCCGGGCGGCGCGGGTGCAGGCGCAGGCGGGGACC
GCGCACCCTCGGAGAACGAGGACGACGAGTACAACAAGCCGCTGGACCCCGACTCGGACGACGAGAAGAT
CCGCCTGCTGCTGCGCAAGCACCGCGCCGCCTTCTCGGTGCTCAGCCTGGGAGCGCACAGCGTCTAGTAA
TGAACTAGTCCGTAACTTGAAAGTATTTCGATTTCTTGGCTTTATATATCTTGTGGAAAGGACGATTCTT
CTCTATGAAGGGCATTCTA
