>Addgene plasmid #142156 | TFORF2749 | depositor partial sequence | sequence record 278607 | Barcode
TTCTTCTCTATGAAGGGCATTCTA
